Addgene plasmid #215679: pMS158
Purpose: Empty repair plasmid for ChrIII split hygromycinR landing pad
Depositing lab: Patrick Phillips. Depositing organization: University of Oregon. Publication: Expansion of the split hygromycin toolkit for transgene insertion in Caenorhabditis elegans. Moerdyk-Schauwecker MJ, Jahahn EK, Munoz ZI, Robinson KJ, Phillips PC. MicroPubl Biol. 2024 Jan 29;2024:10.17912/micropub.biology.001091. doi: 10.17912/micropub.biology.001091. eCollection 2024. PubMed 38351905.
Backbone
  Vector backbone: pMS137
  Vector type: Worm Expression, Cre/Lox, CRISPR
Growth in bacteria
  Bacterial resistance: Ampicillin, 100 μg/mL
  Growth temperature: 37°C
  Growth strain: DH5alpha
  Copy number: High Copy
Gene/Insert
  Gene/Insert name: 5'HA + MCS + lox2272 + rps-0p::5'ΔHygR
  Species: C. elegans (nematode), Synthetic
  Mutation: 5' ∆HYGR encodes aa1-226
  Cloning method: Ligation Independent Cloning
  Sequencing primers: 5′ Unknown
Resource information
  A portion of this plasmid was derived from a plasmid made by: rps-0p::∆HYGR is from pCFJ1663 (Addgene #51484)
Terms and licenses: Academic/Nonprofit Terms; Industry Terms: Not Available to Industry
How to cite: pMS158 was a gift from Patrick Phillips (Addgene plasmid # 215679 ; http://n2t.net/addgene:215679 ; RRID:Addgene_215679)
