[The description below was written by a language model from this plasmid's Addgene catalogue record and pLannotate feature annotations shown in this document.]
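Description:
pMS158 is a small (about 4.4 kb) high-copy E. coli plasmid, built on the pMS137 backbone, that serves as an empty homology-directed repair template for transgene insertion in Caenorhabditis elegans. It is designed for use with a split hygromycin-resistance landing pad located on chromosome III. In bacteria it replicates from a ColE1/pUC-type origin and is selected with ampicillin through the bla gene and its native promoter. The annotation also picks up backbone remnants: a lac promoter, operator and CAP site, and short fragments of lacI, bom and rop. These have no stated role in the design.

The functional cassette is recorded as a 5' homology arm, a multiple cloning site, a lox2272 site and rps-0p::5'ΔHygR. The last element is the C. elegans rps-0 promoter driving a truncated hygromycin phosphotransferase coding sequence that covers only amino acids 1–226; this portion was derived from pCFJ1663. The feature table confirms the lox2272 site and a partial hph open reading frame downstream of it, but it does not annotate the homology arm, cloning site or rps-0 promoter.

The truncated marker presumably cannot confer resistance by itself. In a split-marker scheme, the landing pad carries the complementary part of the gene, so correct CRISPR-stimulated repair at the chromosome III site rebuilds an intact HygR gene. Hygromycin selection then favours true integrants over extrachromosomal arrays. The truncated coding sequence probably also acts as the second homology region, although the record does not say so. A user clones a transgene of interest into the cloning site upstream of the marker. The role of the lox2272 site is not spelled out, but it suggests optional Cre-mediated manipulation, such as marker removal, after integration.
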