Features (pLannotate 1.2.2; 11 found; start..end, strand, type, name):
    340..928     +  rep_origin     ori: high-copy-number ColE1/pMB1/pBR322/pUC origin of replication
   1111..1203    +  CDS            lacI (fragment): lac repressor; lacI; The lac repressor binds to the lac operator to inhibit transcription in E. coli. This inhibition can be relieved by adding lactose or isopropyl-β-D-thiogalactopyranoside (IPTG).
   1216..1237    +  protein_bind   CAP binding site: CAP binding activates transcription in the presence of cAMP. E. coli catabolite activator protein
   1252..1282    +  promoter       lac promoter: promoter for the E. coli lac operon
   1290..1306    +  protein_bind   lac operator: The lac repressor binds to the lac operator to inhibit transcription in E. coli. This inhibition can be relieved by adding lactose or isopropyl-β-D-thiogalactopyranoside (IPTG). lac repressor encoded by lacI
   2208..2241    +  protein_bind   lox2272: Cre-mediated recombination occurs in the 8-bp core sequence (GGATACTT). lox2272 sites are compatible with each other, but incompatible with loxP or loxN sites (Lee and Saito, 1988). Cre recombinase
   2605..3291    +  CDS            hph (fragment): KHYB_ECOLX - Experimental evidence at protein level: Swiss-Prot protein existence level 1. The aminoglycoside phosphotransferases achieve inactivation of their antibiotic substrates by phosphorylation. Only phosphorylates hygromycin and closely related compounds such as demethyl analogs and destomycin. From Escherichia coli.
   3284..3379    -  misc_feature   bom (fragment): basis of mobility region from pBR322
   3481..3516    -  CDS            rop (fragment): Rop protein, which maintains plasmids at low copy number; rop
   3611..3715    +  promoter       AmpR promoter: bla
   3716..169     +  CDS            AmpR (across the origin): β-lactamase; bla; confers resistance to ampicillin, carbenicillin, and related antibiotics
>Addgene plasmid #215679 | pMS158 | addgene full sequence | sequence record 426489 | Addgene NGS Result
TAAATCTGGAGCCGGTGAGCGTGGGTCTCGCGGTATCATTGCAGCACTGGGGCCAGATGGTAAGCCCTCC
CGTATCGTAGTTATCTACACGACGGGGAGTCAGGCAACTATGGATGAACGAAATAGACAGATCGCTGAGA
TAGGTGCCTCACTGATTAAGCATTGGTAACTGTCAGACCAAGTTTACTCATATATACTTTAGATTGATTT
AAAACTTCATTTTTAATTTAAAAGGATCTAGGTGAAGATCCTTTTTGATAATCTCATGACCAAAATCCCT
TAACGTGAGTTTTCGTTCCACTGAGCGTCAGACCCCGTAGAAAAGATCAAAGGATCTTCTTGAGATCCTT
TTTTTCTGCGCGTAATCTGCTGCTTGCAAACAAAAAAACCACCGCTACCAGCGGTGGTTTGTTTGCCGGA
TCAAGAGCTACCAACTCTTTTTCCGAAGGTAACTGGCTTCAGCAGAGCGCAGATACCAAATACTGTTCTT
CTAGTGTAGCCGTAGTTAGGCCACCACTTCAAGAACTCTGTAGCACCGCCTACATACCTCGCTCTGCTAA
TCCTGTTACCAGTGGCTGCTGCCAGTGGCGATAAGTAGTGTCTTACCGGGTTGGACTCAAGACGATAGTT
ACCGGATAAGGCGCAGCGGTCGGGCTGAACGGGGGGTTCGTGCACACAGCCCAGCTTGGAGCGAACGACC
TACACCGAACTGAGATACCTACAGCGTGAGCTATGAGAAAGCGCCACGCTTCCCGAAGGGAGAAAGGCGG
ACAGGTATCCGGTAAGCGGCAGGGTCGGAACAGGAGAGCGCACGAGGGAGCTTCCAGGGGGAAACGCCTG
GTATCTTTATAGTCCTGTCGGGTTTCGCCACCTCTGACTTGAGCGTCGATTTTTGTGATGCTCGTCAGGG
GGGCGGAGCCTATGGAAAAACGCCAGCAACGCGGCCTTTTTACGGTTCCTGGCCTTTTGCTGGCCTTTTG
CTCACATGTTCTTTCCTGCGTTATCCCCTGATTCTGTGGATAACCGTATTACCGCCTTTGAGTGAGCTGA
TACCGCTCGCCGCAGCCGAACGACCGAGCGCAGCGAGTCAGTGAGCGAGGAAGCGGAAGAGCGCCCAATA
CGCAAACCGCCTCTCCCCGCGCGTTGGCCGATTCATTAATGCAGCTGGCACGACAGGTTTCCCGACTGGA
AAGCGGGCAGTGAGCGCAACGCAATTAATGTGAGTTAGCTCACTCATTAGGCACCCCAGGCTTTACACTT
TATGCTTCCGGCTCGTATGTTGTGTGGAATTGTGAGCGGATAACAATTTCACACAGGAAACAGCTATGAC
CATGATTACGCCAAGCTTGTAAATGGTCGGTAAAGATCAATATCAAATTGGGCTCTGAGGGAATGACTGA
AAATCCACTTTTTCTGCTTGAACTCAGCAGATATAATTTTTTTAAAAATTTAGTTTTTAAATTCTGAAAG
AACACAAAATTTGCAACAAAATGGCTACAGGGATTTTTGAAAAAGTTAGTTTGAAGCCAGATATTAATTT
TTAAAAATTGGAAAAACTACTAATTTTGCATATAAATGGTCGGTTTAATCAATTTCAAATTGTGCACTGA
AATGTATGATTAAATATCCACTTTTTCTGCTTGAACTTAGCGGATATGAAACTTTTTTAAATTTAGTTTT
TAAATTCTGAAAGAACACAAAATTTGCAACAAAATAGCTACAGGGATTTTTGAAAAAGTTAGTTTGAAGC
CAGATATTCATTTTTAAAGTTTGGAAAATCTACATCGTTAACTAATTTCTGAAAAACAGGAAAAAGTCAA
ATAAATCGCAAAAATGGAAGTTCAAATAAAAAAGTTTTGAAATTTTTCCTAATTTTTCAAAAACTTATGC
AATGTGTATTAAATGTATAAATGTATAAATTATGTATTAATATGTTGTGTAATAAAAATGTATTACCTAT
CAATTTTGAAGCAAAGTAGTTTGAAATTTTAATTTCAGGAAATTTTTGCACCAACTTACTTCAAACTTAA
TCGATTTTTTTTTCGTTTTTTCTTTAAAAATCATTTTCAATGGTTTTACCTGAATCTATACAGTTAATGC
ATTTGTATGTTCGTTAAAATTCATTGTAAATGACCTTCCCATATGAAGGACCGTGTATTCGAATAATGCC
ATTAGTATTCTCAACGAATTCCTTAAGTAAGTTTAAAATAACTTCGTATAGGATACTTTATACGAAGTTA
TATTTTTGCTTTCGTCGTAAATCTACACACGCGTCTCTTCCGTGCGAGAGTCCAAGCCAGCAGCCAAATT
CGTTGACTGAGTATTCAACGTTTATACGTTGTCGGCAACGAGAAATAGGAAAATGCATCGGGAAATGTTC
TTTTTTCGATTTTTTCCAAGGTTTTGACAAATTTTACCACGAATTTTGCTATGTTTTCAATTAAAAAATA
TGTTATTCAACTGTTTCTATGAGGAAAATAAGGCTTTGCATGTAATTTTCTTATTCAGCATAATTTTTAA
TTAATTTGAATTTTCTGTCCTAACGTTTATTTTGTTTTCTTGGTTATGACTGATCTGAAATTAATTTTTG
AATTTTAAGGTAATATGAAAAAACCCGAGTTGACCGCCACATCCGTAGAGAAGTTCCTCATCGAGAAGTT
CGACTCCGTCTCCGACCTCATGCAACTCTCCGAGGGAGAGGAGTCCCGTGCCTTCTCCTTCGACGTCGGA
GGACGTGGATACGTCCTCCGTGTCAACTCCTGCGCCGACGGATTCTACAAGGACCGTTACGTCTACCGTC
ACTTCGCCTCCGCCGCCCTCCCAATCCCAGAGGTCCTCGACATCGGAGAGTTCTCCGAGTCCCTCACCTA
CTGCATCTCCCGTCGTGCCCAAGGAGTCACCCTCCAAGACCTCCCAGAGACCGAGCTCCCAGCCGTCCTC
CAACCAGTCGCCGAGGCCATGGACGCCATCGCCGCCGCCGACCTCTCCCAAACCTCCGGATTCGGACCAT
TCGGACCACAAGGAATCGGACAATACACCACCTGGCGTGACTTCATCTGCGCCATCGCCGACCCACACGT
CTACCACTGGCAAACCGTCATGGACGACACCGTCTCCGCCTCCGTCGCCCAAGCCCTCGACGAGCTCATG
CTCTGGGCCGAGGACTGCCCAGAGGTCCGTCACCTCGTCCACGCCGACTTCGGATCCAACAACGTCCTCA
CCGACAACGGACGTATCACCGCCGTCATCGACTGGTCCGAGGCCATGTTCGGAGACTCCCAATATGCGGT
ATTTTCTCCTTACGCATCTGTGCGGTATTTCACACCGCATATGGTGCACTCTCAGTACAATCTGCTCTGA
TGCCGCATAGTTAAGCCAGCCCCGACACCCGCCAACACCCGCTGACGCGCCCTGACGGGCTTGTCTGCTC
CCGGCATCCGCTTACAGACAAGCTGTGACCGTCTCCGGGAGCTGCATGTGTCAGAGGTTTTCACCGTCAT
CACCGAAACGCGCGAGACGAAAGGGCCTCGTGATACGCCTATTTTTATAGGTTAATGTCATGATAATAAT
GGTTTCTTAGACGTCAGGTGGCACTTTTCGGGGAAATGTGCGCGGAACCCCTATTTGTTTATTTTTCTAA
ATACATTCAAATATGTATCCGCTCATGAGACAATAACCCTGATAAATGCTTCAATAATATTGAAAAAGGA
AGAGTATGAGTATTCAACATTTCCGTGTCGCCCTTATTCCCTTTTTTGCGGCATTTTGCCTTCCTGTTTT
TGCTCACCCAGAAACGCTGGTGAAAGTAAAAGATGCTGAAGATCAGTTGGGTGCACGAGTGGGTTACATC
GAACTGGATCTCAACAGCGGTAAGATCCTTGAGAGTTTTCGCCCCGAAGAACGTTTTCCAATGATGAGCA
CTTTTAAAGTTCTGCTATGTGGCGCGGTATTATCCCGTATTGACGCCGGGCAAGAGCAACTCGGTCGCCG
CATACACTATTCTCAGAATGACTTGGTTGAGTACTCACCAGTCACAGAAAAGCATCTTACGGATGGCATG
ACAGTAAGAGAATTATGCAGTGCTGCCATAACCATGAGTGATAACACTGCGGCCAACTTACTTCTGACAA
CGATCGGAGGACCGAAGGAGCTAACCGCTTTTTTGCACAACATGGGGGATCATGTAACTCGCCTTGATCG
TTGGGAACCGGAGCTGAATGAAGCCATACCAAACGACGAGCGTGACACCACGATGCCTGTAGCAATGGCA
ACAACGTTGCGCAAACTATTAACTGGCGAACTACTTACTCTAGCTTCCCGGCAACAATTAATAGACTGGA
TGGAGGCGGATAAAGTTGCAGGACCACTTCTGCGCTCGGCCCTTCCGGCTGGCTGGTTTATTGCTGA
